Addgene plasmid #32752: μ2-HA-WT
Depositing lab: Alexander Sorkin. Depositing organization: University of Colorado, Boulder. Publication: Inhibition of the receptor-binding function of clathrin adaptor protein AP-2 by dominant-negative mutant mu2 subunit and its effects on endocytosis. Nesterov A, Carter RE, Sorkina T, Gill GN, Sorkin A. EMBO J. 1999 May 4;18(9):2489-99. 10.1093/emboj/18.9.2489 PubMed 10228163.
Backbone
  Vector backbone: pcDNA3
  Backbone manufacturer: Invitrogen
  Backbone size w/o insert (bp): 5400
  Vector type: Mammalian Expression
Growth in bacteria
  Bacterial resistance: Ampicillin, 100 μg/mL
  Growth temperature: 37°C
  Growth strain: DH5alpha
  Copy number: High Copy
Gene/Insert
  Gene/Insert name: μ2 subunit of clathrin adaptor complex AP-2 (alt name: μ2)
  Species: R. norvegicus (rat)
  Entrez Gene: Ap2m1 (a.k.a. Ap50, Clapm1, mu2)
  Promoter: CMV
  Tag / fusion protein: HA
  Cloning method: Restriction Enzyme; 5′ cloning site HindIII (not destroyed); 3′ cloning site ApaI (not destroyed)
  Sequencing primers: 5′ CMV-Fwd
Resource information
  A portion of this plasmid was derived from a plasmid made by: T. Kirchhausen, Harvard University
Terms and licenses: Academic/Nonprofit Terms; Industry Terms: Not Available to Industry
Depositor comments: NB: The HA tag (YPYDVPDYALE) was inserted within the protein, between residues 236 and 237.
How to cite: μ2-HA-WT was a gift from Alexander Sorkin (Addgene plasmid # 32752 ; http://n2t.net/addgene:32752 ; RRID:Addgene_32752)
