[The description below was written by a language model from this plasmid's Addgene catalogue record and pLannotate feature annotations shown in this document.]
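Description:
μ2-HA-WT is a mammalian expression plasmid built on the pcDNA3 backbone that encodes the wild-type rat μ2 subunit (Ap2m1) of the clathrin adaptor complex AP-2. The full sequence record is about 6.7 kb. In bacteria it is maintained at high copy through a ColE1/pUC-type origin and selected with ampicillin via the β-lactamase gene. An f1 origin is also present, allowing single-stranded DNA production. For mammalian cells the backbone carries a neomycin phosphotransferase cassette driven by the SV40 early promoter and terminated by an SV40 polyadenylation signal, which permits G418 selection of stable transfectants. The short HIV-1 LTR, ble, lacI and extra SV40 promoter fragments in the annotation appear to be small backbone remnants or homology hits rather than functional elements.

The μ2 coding sequence was cloned between HindIII and ApaI, both of which are retained. It is transcribed from the human CMV immediate-early enhancer/promoter, with the bovine growth hormone polyadenylation signal downstream. Flanking T7 and SP6 promoters allow in vitro transcription in either orientation. The automated annotation matches the insert to the bovine AP2M1 entry, reflecting the high conservation of this protein, although the catalogue lists the species as rat. The HA epitope is not at either terminus. According to the depositor it sits inside the protein, between residues 236 and 237, so the tagged subunit can be detected or immunoprecipitated with its native ends left unmodified.

The associated publication examined a dominant-negative μ2 mutant that blocks the receptor-binding function of AP-2 and its effects on endocytosis. This construct is therefore presumably the wild-type counterpart, suited to expressing tagged μ2 in studies of clathrin-mediated endocytosis.
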