Features (pLannotate 1.2.2; 21 found; start..end, strand, type, name):
     28..80      -  misc_feature   bom (fragment): basis of mobility region from pBR322
    235..614     +  enhancer       CMV enhancer: human cytomegalovirus immediate early enhancer
    615..818     +  promoter       CMV promoter: human cytomegalovirus (CMV) immediate early promoter
    814..847     +  LTR            5' LTR (truncated) (fragment): truncated 5' long terminal repeat (LTR) from HIV-1
    863..881     +  promoter       T7 promoter: promoter for bacteriophage T7 RNA polymerase
    905..2242    +  CDS            AP2M1: AP2M1_BOVIN - Experimental evidence at protein level: Swiss-Prot protein existence level 1. Component of the adaptor protein complex 2 (AP-2). Adaptor protein complexes function in protein transport via transport vesicles in different membrane traffic pathways. Adaptor protein complexes are vesicle coat components and appear to be involved in cargo selection and vesicle formation. AP-2 is involved in clathrin-dependent endocytosis in which cargo proteins are incorporated into vesicles surrounded by clathrin (clathrin-coated vesicles, CCVs) which are destined for fusion with the early endosome.
   2255..2273    -  promoter       SP6 promoter: promoter for bacteriophage SP6 RNA polymerase
   2299..2523    +  polyA_signal   bGH poly(A) signal: bovine growth hormone polyadenylation signal
   2527..2548    +  promoter       SV40 promoter (fragment): SV40 enhancer and early promoter
   2569..2997    +  rep_origin     f1 ori (sequence partly withheld): f1 bacteriophage origin of replication; arrow indicates direction of (+) strand synthesis
   3011..3340    +  promoter       SV40 promoter: SV40 enhancer and early promoter
   3407..4198    +  CDS            neo: KKA2_KLEPN - Also known as kan, nptII. Experimental evidence at protein level: Swiss-Prot protein existence level 1. Resistance to kanamycin, neomycin, paromomycin, ribostamycin, butirosin and gentamicin B. From Klebsiella pneumoniae.
   4222..4380    +  CDS            ble (fragment): BLE_KLEPN - Experimental evidence at protein level: Swiss-Prot protein existence level 1. Binding protein with a strong affinity to the bleomycin family of antibiotics. Binds to CL990; an antimitotic-antibiotic compound. From Klebsiella pneumoniae.
   4375..4496    +  polyA_signal   SV40 poly(A) signal: SV40 polyadenylation signal
   4569..4585    -  protein_bind   lac operator: The lac repressor binds to the lac operator to inhibit transcription in E. coli. This inhibition can be relieved by adding lactose or isopropyl-β-D-thiogalactopyranoside (IPTG). lac repressor encoded by lacI
   4593..4623    -  promoter       lac promoter: promoter for the E. coli lac operon
   4638..4659    -  protein_bind   CAP binding site: CAP binding activates transcription in the presence of cAMP. E. coli catabolite activator protein
   4672..4764    -  CDS            lacI (fragment): lac repressor; lacI; The lac repressor binds to the lac operator to inhibit transcription in E. coli. This inhibition can be relieved by adding lactose or isopropyl-β-D-thiogalactopyranoside (IPTG).
   4947..5535    -  rep_origin     ori: high-copy-number ColE1/pMB1/pBR322/pUC origin of replication
   5706..6566    -  CDS            AmpR: β-lactamase; bla; confers resistance to ampicillin, carbenicillin, and related antibiotics
   6567..6671    -  promoter       AmpR promoter: bla
>Addgene plasmid #32752 | μ2-HA-WT | addgene full sequence | sequence record 456526 | Addgene NGS Result
GACGGATCGGGAGATCTCCCGATCCCCTATGGTGCACTCTCAGTACAATCTGCTCTGATGCCGCATAGTT
AAGCCAGTATCTGCTCCCTGCTTGTGTGTTGGAGGTCGCTGAGTAGTGCGCGAGCAAAATTTAAGCTACA
ACAAGGCAAGGCTTGACCGACAATTGCATGAAGAATCTGCTTAGGGTTAGGCGTTTTGCGCTGCTTCGCG
ATGTACGGGCCAGATATACGCGTTGACATTGATTATTGACTAGTTATTAATAGTAATCAATTACGGGGTC
ATTAGTTCATAGCCCATATATGGAGTTCCGCGTTACATAACTTACGGTAAATGGCCCGCCTGGCTGACCG
CCCAACGACCCCCGCCCATTGACGTCAATAATGACGTATGTTCCCATAGTAACGCCAATAGGGACTTTCC
ATTGACGTCAATGGGTGGAGTATTTACGGTAAACTGCCCACTTGGCAGTACATCAAGTGTATCATATGCC
AAGTACGCCCCCTATTGACGTCAATGACGGTAAATGGCCCGCCTGGCATTATGCCCAGTACATGACCTTA
TGGGACTTTCCTACTTGGCAGTACATCTACGTATTAGTCATCGCTATTACCATGGTGATGCGGTTTTGGC
AGTACATCAATGGGCGTGGATAGCGGTTTGACTCACGGGGATTTCCAAGTCTCCACCCCATTGACGTCAA
TGGGAGTTTGTTTTGGCACCAAAATCAACGGGACTTTCCAAAATGTCGTAACAACTCCGCCCCATTGACG
CAAATGGGCGGTAGGCGTGTACGGTGGGAGGTCTATATAAGCAGAGCTCTCTGGCTAACTAGAGAACCCA
CTGCTTACTGGCTTATCGAAATTAATACGACTCACTATAGGGAGACCCAAGCTTTGTTGGTAAAATGATC
GGAGGCTTATTCATCTATAATCACAAGGGGGAGGTGCTTATCTCCCGAGTCTACAGAGATGACATCGGGA
GGAATGCAGTGGATGCCTTTCGCGTCAATGTCATTCACGCACGGCAGCAGGTGCGCAGCCCTGTCACAAA
CATCGCTCGCACCAGCTTCTTCCATGTTAAGCGGTCCAACATCTGGCTGGCAGCAGTCACCAAGCAGAAT
GTCAATGCCGCCATGGTCTTCGAATTCCTCTACAAGATGTGTGATGTAATGGCTGCTTACTTTGGCAAGA
TCAGCGAGGAGAACATCAAGAACAATTTCGTGCTCATATACGAGCTGCTGGACGAGATTCTGGACTTTGG
CTACCCACAGAACTCAGAGACAGGTGCACTGAAAACCTTCATCACCCAACAGGGTATCAAGAGTCAGCAT
CAGACAAAAGAAGAGCAGTCCCAGATCACCAGCCAGGTGACCGGGCAAATTGGCTGGAGGCGGGAAGGCA
TCAAGTATCGTCGGAATGAACTCTTCCTAGATGTTCTGGAGAGTGTGAACCTGCTTATGTCCCCACAGGG
GCAGGTGCTGAGTGCCCATGTGTCGGGCCGGGTGGTGATGAAGAGTTACCTGAGCGGCATGCCTGAGTGC
AAGTTTGGAATGAATGACAAGATTGTCATAGAAAAGCAGGGCAAAGGCACAGCCGATGAAACAAGCAAGA
GTTACCCTTATGATGTGCCAGATTATGCCCTCGAGGGTAAGCAGTCGATCGCCATTGATGACTGCACCTT
TCACCAGTGTGTGCGACTCAGCAAGTTTGACTCTGAGCGGAGCATCAGCTTTATCCCTCCTGATGGAGAG
TTTGAACTCATGAGATACCGTACTACCAAGGACATCATCCTGCCTTTCCGGGTGATCCCATTGGTGCGGG
AGGTGGGACGCACCAAACTGGAGGTCAAGGTGGTCATCAAGTCCAACTTCAAGCCCTCACTTCTGGCCCA
GAAGATTGAGGTGAGGATCCCAACCCCATTGAACACAAGCGGGGTGCAAGTGATCTGCATGAAGGGGAAG
GCCAAGTACAAGGCCAGCGAGAACGCCATTGTATGGAAGATCAAGCGCATGGCAGGCATGAAGGAATCAC
AGATCAGCGCAGAGATTGAGCTCCTGCCCACCAATGATAAGAAGAAATGGGCTCGGCCCCCCATTTCCAT
GAACTTTGAGGTGCCATTTGCGCCTTCTGGCCTCAAGGTGCGCTACTTGAAGGTATTTGAGCCGAAGCTG
AACTACAGCGACCACGATGTCATCAAATGGGTGCGCTACATTGGCCGAAGTGGCATTTACGAAACCCGCT
GCTAGGGGCCCTATTCTATAGTGTCACCTAAATGCTAGAGCTCGCTGATCAGCCTCGACTGTGCCTTCTA
GTTGCCAGCCATCTGTTGTTTGCCCCTCCCCCGTGCCTTCCTTGACCCTGGAAGGTGCCACTCCCACTGT
CCTTTCCTAATAAAATGAGGAAATTGCATCGCATTGTCTGAGTAGGTGTCATTCTATTCTGGGGGGTGGG
GTGGGGCAGGACAGCAAGGGGGAGGATTGGGAAGACAATAGCAGGCATGCTGGGGATGCGGTGGGCTCTA
TGGCTTCTGAGGCGGAAAGAACCAGCTGGGGCTCTAGGGGGTATCCCC
[124 nt withheld, positions 2569-2692]
C
[91 nt withheld, positions 2694-2784]
A
[49 nt withheld, positions 2786-2834]
CCTTTGACGTTGGAGTCCACGTTCTTT
[37 nt withheld, positions 2862-2898]
ACCCTATCTCGGTCTATTCTTTTGATTTATAAGGGATTTTGCCGATTTCGGCCTATTGGTTAAAAAATGA
GCTGATTTAACAAAAATTTAACGCGAATTAATTCTGTGGAATGTGTGTCAGTTAGGGTGTGGAAAGTCCC
CAGGCTCCCCAGCAGGCAGAAGTATGCAAAGCATGCATCTCAATTAGTCAGCAACCAGGTGTGGAAAGTC
CCCAGGCTCCCCAGCAGGCAGAAGTATGCAAAGCATGCATCTCAATTAGTCAGCAACCATAGTCCCGCCC
CTAACTCCGCCCATCCCGCCCCTAACTCCGCCCAGTTCCGCCCATTCTCCGCCCCATGGCTGACTAATTT
TTTTTATTTATGCAGAGGCCGAGGCCGCCTCTGCCTCTGAGCTATTCCAGAAGTAGTGAGGAGGCTTTTT
TGGAGGCCTAGGCTTTTGCAAAAAGCTCCCGGGAGCTTGTATATCCATTTTCGGATCTGATCAAGAGACA
GGATGAGGATCGTTTCGCATGATTGAACAAGATGGATTGCACGCAGGTTCTCCGGCCGCTTGGGTGGAGA
GGCTATTCGGCTATGACTGGGCACAACAGACAATCGGCTGCTCTGATGCCGCCGTGTTCCGGCTGTCAGC
GCAGGGGCGCCCGGTTCTTTTTGTCAAGACCGACCTGTCCGGTGCCCTGAATGAACTGCAGGACGAGGCA
GCGCGGCTATCGTGGCTGGCCACGACGGGCGTTCCTTGCGCAGCTGTGCTCGACGTTGTCACTGAAGCGG
GAAGGGACTGGCTGCTATTGGGCGAAGTGCCGGGGCAGGATCTCCTGTCATCTCACCTTGCTCCTGCCGA
GAAAGTATCCATCATGGCTGATGCAATGCGGCGGCTGCATACGCTTGATCCGGCTACCTGCCCATTCGAC
CACCAAGCGAAACATCGCATCGAGCGAGCACGTACTCGGATGGAAGCCGGTCTTGTCGATCAGGATGATC
TGGACGAAGAGCATCAGGGGCTCGCGCCAGCCGAACTGTTCGCCAGGCTCAAGGCGCGCATGCCCGACGG
CGAGGATCTCGTCGTGACCCATGGCGATGCCTGCTTGCCGAATATCATGGTGGAAAATGGCCGCTTTTCT
GGATTCATCGACTGTGGCCGGCTGGGTGTGGCGGACCGCTATCAGGACATAGCGTTGGCTACCCGTGATA
TTGCTGAAGAGCTTGGCGGCGAATGGGCTGACCGCTTCCTCGTGCTTTACGGTATCGCCGCTCCCGATTC
GCAGCGCATCGCCTTCTATCGCCTTCTTGACGAGTTCTTCTGAGCGGGACTCTGGGGTTCGAAATGACCG
ACCAAGCGACGCCCAACCTGCCATCACGAGATTTCGATTCCACCGCCGCCTTCTATGAAAGGTTGGGCTT
CGGAATCGTTTTCCGGGACGCCGGCTGGATGATCCTCCAGCGCGGGGATCTCATGCTGGAGTTCTTCGCC
CACCCCAACTTGTTTATTGCAGCTTATAATGGTTACAAATAAAGCAATAGCATCACAAATTTCACAAATA
AAGCATTTTTTTCACTGCATTCTAGTTGTGGTTTGTCCAAACTCATCAATGTATCTTATCATGTCTGTAT
ACCGTCGACCTCTAGCTAGAGCTTGGCGTAATCATGGTCATAGCTGTTTCCTGTGTGAAATTGTTATCCG
CTCACAATTCCACACAACATACGAGCCGGAAGCATAAAGTGTAAAGCCTGGGGTGCCTAATGAGTGAGCT
AACTCACATTAATTGCGTTGCGCTCACTGCCCGCTTTCCAGTCGGGAAACCTGTCGTGCCAGCTGCATTA
ATGAATCGGCCAACGCGCGGGGAGAGGCGGTTTGCGTATTGGGCGCTCTTCCGCTTCCTCGCTCACTGAC
TCGCTGCGCTCGGTCGTTCGGCTGCGGCGAGCGGTATCAGCTCACTCAAAGGCGGTAATACGGTTATCCA
CAGAATCAGGGGATAACGCAGGAAAGAACATGTGAGCAAAAGGCCAGCAAAAGGCCAGGAACCGTAAAAA
GGCCGCGTTGCTGGCGTTTTTCCATAGGCTCCGCCCCCCTGACGAGCATCACAAAAATCGACGCTCAAGT
CAGAGGTGGCGAAACCCGACAGGACTATAAAGATACCAGGCGTTTCCCCCTGGAAGCTCCCTCGTGCGCT
CTCCTGTTCCGACCCTGCCGCTTACCGGATACCTGTCCGCCTTTCTCCCTTCGGGAAGCGTGGCGCTTTC
TCATAGCTCACGCTGTAGGTATCTCAGTTCGGTGTAGGTCGTTCGCTCCAAGCTGGGCTGTGTGCACGAA
CCCCCCGTTCAGCCCGACCGCTGCGCCTTATCCGGTAACTATCGTCTTGAGTCCAACCCGGTAAGACACG
ACTTATCGCCACTGGCAGCAGCCACTGGTAACAGGATTAGCAGAGCGAGGTATGTAGGCGGTGCTACAGA
GTTCTTGAAGTGGTGGCCTAACTACGGCTACACTAGAAGAACAGTATTTGGTATCTGCGCTCTGCTGAAG
CCAGTTACCTTCGGAAAAAGAGTTGGTAGCTCTTGATCCGGCAAACAAACCACCGCTGGTAGCGGTGGTT
TTTTTGTTTGCAAGCAGCAGATTACGCGCAGAAAAAAAGGATCTCAAGAAGATCCTTTGATCTTTTCTAC
GGGGTCTGACGCTCAGTGGAACGAAAACTCACGTTAAGGGATTTTGGTCATGAGATTATCAAAAAGGATC
TTCACCTAGATCCTTTTAAATTAAAAATGAAGTTTTAAATCAATCTAAAGTATATATGAGTAAACTTGGT
CTGACAGTTACCAATGCTTAATCAGTGAGGCACCTATCTCAGCGATCTGTCTATTTCGTTCATCCATAGT
TGCCTGACTCCCCGTCGTGTAGATAACTACGATACGGGAGGGCTTACCATCTGGCCCCAGTGCTGCAATG
ATACCGCGAGACCCACGCTCACCGGCTCCAGATTTATCAGCAATAAACCAGCCAGCCGGAAGGGCCGAGC
GCAGAAGTGGTCCTGCAACTTTATCCGCCTCCATCCAGTCTATTAATTGTTGCCGGGAAGCTAGAGTAAG
TAGTTCGCCAGTTAATAGTTTGCGCAACGTTGTTGCCATTGCTACAGGCATCGTGGTGTCACGCTCGTCG
TTTGGTATGGCTTCATTCAGCTCCGGTTCCCAACGATCAAGGCGAGTTACATGATCCCCCATGTTGTGCA
AAAAAGCGGTTAGCTCCTTCGGTCCTCCGATCGTTGTCAGAAGTAAGTTGGCCGCAGTGTTATCACTCAT
GGTTATGGCAGCACTGCATAATTCTCTTACTGTCATGCCATCCGTAAGATGCTTTTCTGTGACTGGTGAG
TACTCAACCAAGTCATTCTGAGAATAGTGTATGCGGCGACCGAGTTGCTCTTGCCCGGCGTCAATACGGG
ATAATACCGCGCCACATAGCAGAACTTTAAAAGTGCTCATCATTGGAAAACGTTCTTCGGGGCGAAAACT
CTCAAGGATCTTACCGCTGTTGAGATCCAGTTCGATGTAACCCACTCGTGCACCCAACTGATCTTCAGCA
TCTTTTACTTTCACCAGCGTTTCTGGGTGAGCAAAAACAGGAAGGCAAAATGCCGCAAAAAAGGGAATAA
GGGCGACACGGAAATGTTGAATACTCATACTCTTCCTTTTTCAATATTATTGAAGCATTTATCAGGGTTA
TTGTCTCATGAGCGGATACATATTTGAATGTATTTAGAAAAATAAACAAATAGGGGTTCCGCGCACATTT
CCCCGAAAAGTGCCACCTGACGTC
