>Addgene plasmid #32752 | μ2-HA-WT | addgene partial sequence | sequence record 39857 | BGH-rev 5'-TAGAAGGCACAGTCGAGG-3'
TATAGAATAGGGCCCCTAGCAGCGGGTTTCGTAAATGCCACTTCGGCCAATGTAGCGCACCCATTTGATG
ACATCGTGGTCGCTGTAGTTCAGCTTCGGCTCAAATACCTTCAAGTAGCGCACCTTGAGGCCAGAAGGCG
CAAATGGCACCTCAAAGTTCATGGAAATGGGGGGCCGAGCCCATTTCTTCTTATCATTGGTGGGCAGGAG
CTCAATCTCTGCGCTGATCTGTGATTCCTTCATGCCTGCCATGCGCTTGATCTTCCATACAATGGCGTTC
TCGCTGGCCTTGTACTTGGCCTTCCCCTTCATGCAGATCACTTGCACCCCGCTTGTGTTCAATGGGGTTG
GGATCCTCACCTCAATCTTCTGGGCCAGAAGTGAGGGCTTGAAGTTGGACTTGATGACCACCTTGACCTC
CAGTTTGGTGCGTCCCACCTCCCGCACCAATGGGATCACCCGGAAAGGCAGGATGATGTCCTTGGTAGTA
CGGTATCTCATGAGTTCAAACTCTCCATCAGGAGGGATAAAGCTGATGCTCCGCTCAGAGTCAAACTTGC
TGAGTCGCACACACTGGTGAAAGGTGCAGTCATCAATGGCGATCGACTGCTTACCCTCGAGGGCATAATC
TGGCACATCATAAGGGTAACTCTTGCTTGTTTCA
